Addgene plasmid #61552: pcDNA3.1+-pHlash
Purpose: Expression of pHlash in mammalian cells
Depositing lab: Carl Johnson. Depositing organization: Vanderbilt University. Publication: pHlash: a new genetically encoded and ratiometric luminescence sensor of intracellular pH. Zhang Y, Xie Q, Robertson JB, Johnson CH. PLoS One. 2012;7(8):e43072. doi: 10.1371/journal.pone.0043072. Epub 2012 Aug 14. PubMed 22905204.
Backbone
  Vector backbone: pcDNA3.1+
  Backbone manufacturer: Invitrogen
  Backbone size w/o insert (bp): 5428
  Total vector size (bp): 7108
  Vector type: Mammalian Expression
  Selectable markers: Neomycin (select with G418)
Growth in bacteria
  Bacterial resistance: Ampicillin, 100 μg/mL
  Growth temperature: 37°C
  Growth strain: DH5alpha
  Copy number: High Copy
Gene/Insert
  Gene/Insert name: pHlash (alt name: Rluc8-cpVenus)
  Species: Synthetic
  Insert size (bp): 1680
  Promoter: CMV
  Tag / fusion protein: NA
  Cloning method: Restriction Enzyme; 5′ cloning site BamHI (not destroyed); 3′ cloning site EcoRI (not destroyed)
  Sequencing primers: 5′ AGGATCCAATGGCTTCCAAGGTGTACGA; 3′ CGCGAATTCTTACTCGATGTTGTGGCGGA
Terms and licenses: Academic/Nonprofit Terms; Industry Terms: Not Available to Industry
Depositor comments: Fusion components were requested from collaborator sources. The complete vector was constructed by the submitting party.
How to cite: pcDNA3.1+-pHlash was a gift from Carl Johnson (Addgene plasmid # 61552 ; http://n2t.net/addgene:61552 ; RRID:Addgene_61552)
