[The description below was written by a language model from this plasmid's Addgene catalogue record.]
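Description:
pcDNA3.1+-pHlash is a mammalian expression plasmid built on the commercial pcDNA3.1+ backbone, about 7.1 kb in total, of which roughly 1.7 kb is insert. It is maintained as a high-copy plasmid in E. coli under ampicillin selection. It also carries a neomycin resistance marker, so transfected mammalian cells can be selected with G418 to obtain stable lines. No feature table accompanies the record, so other backbone elements such as the origins of replication and polyadenylation signals are not itemised here, although they would be expected to follow the standard pcDNA3.1+ layout.

The payload is pHlash, a synthetic fusion protein also recorded as Rluc8-cpVenus. It joins Rluc8, an engineered variant of Renilla luciferase, to a circularly permuted Venus yellow fluorescent protein. The coding sequence sits between the BamHI and EcoRI sites of the polylinker, both of which were retained, and is transcribed from the strong constitutive CMV promoter. No additional epitope or purification tag is recorded. According to the associated publication title, pHlash is a genetically encoded, ratiometric luminescence sensor of intracellular pH. A luciferase fused to a fluorescent protein in this way is the arrangement typical of a resonance energy transfer reporter, in which the light comes from the luciferase reaction rather than from external excitation and the readout is a ratio of emission signals. The record itself does not spell out the sensing mechanism. The stated purpose is expression of pHlash in mammalian cells, which suits transient or stable expression for monitoring cytosolic pH by luminescence. The depositor notes that the fusion components came from collaborators and that the complete vector was assembled by the depositing lab.
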