>Addgene plasmid #61552 | pcDNA3.1+-pHlash | depositor partial sequence | sequence record 100323 | pHlash
GGATCCAATGGCTTCCAAGGTGTACGACCCCGAGCAACGCAAACGCATGATCACTGGGCCTCAGTGGTGG
GCTCGCTGCAAGCAAATGAACGTGCTGGACTCCTTCATCAACTACTATGATTCCGAGAAGCACGCCGAGA
ACGCCGTGATTTTTCTGCATGGTAACGCTACCTCCAGCTACCTGTGGAGGCACGTCGTGCCTCACATCGA
GCCCGTGGCTAGATGCATCATCCCTGATCTGATCGGAATGGGTAAGTCCGGCAAGAGCGGGAATGGCTCA
TATCGCCTCCTGGATCACTACAAGTACCTCACCGCTTGGTTCGAGCTGCTGAACCTTCCAAAGAAAATCA
TCTTTGTGGGCCACGACTGGGGGGCTGCTCTGGCCTTTCACTACGCCTACGAGCACCAAGACAGGATCAA
GGCCATCGTCCATATGGAGAGTGTCGTGGACGTGATCGAGTCCTGGGACGAGTGGCCTGACATCGAGGAG
GATATCGCCCTGATCAAGAGCGAAGAGGGCGAGAAAATGGTGCTTGAGAATAACTTCTTCGTCGAGACCG
TGCTCCCAAGCAAGATCATGCGGAAACTGGAGCCTGAGGAGTTCGCTGCCTACCTGGAGCCATTCAAGGA
GAAGGGCGAGGTTAGACGGCCTACCCTCTCCTGGCCTCGCGAGATCCCTCTCGTTAAGGGAGGCAAGCCC
GACGTCGTCCAGATTGTCCGCAACTACAACGCCTACCTTCGGGCCAGCGACGATCTGCCTAAGCTGTTCA
TCGAGTCCGACCCTGGGTTCTTTTCCAACGCTATTGTCGAGGGAGCTAAGAAGTTCCCTAACACCGAGTT
CGTGAAGGTGAAGGGCCTCCACTTCCTCCAGGAGGACGCTCCAGATGAAATGGGTAAGTACATCAAGAGC
TTCGTGGAGCGCGTGCTGAAGAACGAGCAGGCCGAGCTCATGGACGGCGGCGTGCAGCTCGCCGACCACT
ACCAGCAGAACACCCCCATCGGCGACGGCCCCGTGCTGCTGCCCGACAACCACTACCTGAGCTACCAGTC
CGCCCTGAGCAAAGACCCCAACGAGAAGCGCGATCACATGGTCCTGCTGGAGTTCGTGACCGCCGCCGGG
ATCACTCTCGGCATGGACGAGCTGTACAAGGGTGGCAGCGGTGGCATGGTGAGCAAGGGCGAGGAGCTGT
TCACCGGGGTGGTGCCCATCCTGGTCGAGCTGGACGGCGACGTAAACGGCCACAAGTTCAGCGTGTCCGG
CGAGGGCGAGGGCGATGCCACCTACGGCAAGCTGACCCTGAAGCTGATCTGCACCACCGGCAAGCTGCCC
GTGCCCTGGCCCACCCTCGTGACCACCCTGGGCTACGGCCTGCAGTGCTTCGCCCGCTACCCCGACCACA
TGAAGCAGCACGACTTCTTCAAGTCCGCCATGCCCGAAGGCTACGTCCAGGAGCGCACCATCTTCTTCAA
GGACGACGGCAACTACAAGACCCGCGCCGAGGTGAAGTTCGAGGGCGACACCCTGGTGAACCGCATCGAG
CTGAAGGGCATCGACTTCAAGGAGGACGGCAACATCCTGGGGCACAAGCTGGAGTACAACTACAACAGCC
ACAACGTCTATATCACCGCCGACAAGCAGAAGAACGGCATCAAGGCCAACTTCAAGATCCGCCACAACAT
CGAGTAA
