>Addgene plasmid #61552 | pcDNA3.1+-pHlash | addgene partial sequence | sequence record 101796 | CMV-F 5'-CGCAAATGGGCGGTAGGCGTG-3'
CTATATAAGCAGAGCTCTCTGGCTAACTAGAGAACCCACTGCTTACTGGCTTATCGAAATTAATACGACT
CACTATAGGGAGACCCAAGCTGGCTAGCGTTTAAACTTAAGCTTGGTACCGAGCTCGGATCCAATGGCTT
CCAAGGTGTACGACCCCGAGCAACGCAAACGCATGATCACTGGGCCTCAGTGGTGGGCTCGCTGCAAGCA
AATGAACGTGCTGGACTCCTTCATCAACTACTATGATTCCGAGAAGCACGCCGAGAACGCCGTGATTTTT
CTGCATGGTAACGCTACCTCCAGCTACCTGTGGAGGCACGTCGTGCCTCACATCGAGCCCGTGGCTAGAT
GCATCATCCCTGATCTGATCGGAATGGGTAAGTCCGGCAAGAGCGGGAATGGCTCATATCGCCTCCTGGA
TCACTACAAGTACCTCACCGCTTGGTTCGAGCTGCTGAACCTTCCAAAGAAAATCATCTTTGTGGGCCAC
GACTGGGGGGCTGCTCTGGCCTTTCACTACGCCTACGAGCACCAAGACAGGATCAAGGCCATCGTCCATA
TGGAGAGTGTCGTGGACGTGATCGAGTCCTGGGACGAGTGGCCTGACATCGAGGAGGATATCGCCCTGAT
CAAGAGCGAAGAGGGCGAGAAAATGGTGCTTGAGAATAACTTCTTCGTCGAGACCGTGCTCCCAAGCAAG
ATCATGCGGAAACTGGAGCCTGAGGAGTTCGCTGCCTACCTGGAGCCATTCAAGGAGAAGGGCGAGGTTA
GACGGCCTACCCTCTCCTGGCCTCGCGAGATCCCTCTCGTTAAGGGAGGCAAGCCCGACGTCGTCCAGAT
TGTCCGCAACTACAACGCCTACCTTCGGGCCAGCGACGATCTGCCTAAGCTGTTCATCGAGTCCGACCCT
GGGTTCTTTTCCAACGCTATTGTCGAGGGAGCTAAGAAGTTCCCTAACACCGAGTTCGTGAAGGTGAAGG
GCCTCCACTTCCTCCAGGAGGACGCTCCAGATGAAATGGGTAAGTACATCAAGAGCTTCGTGGAGCGCGT
GCTGAAGAACGAGCAGGCCGAGCTCATGGACGGCGGC
