>Addgene plasmid #61552 | pcDNA3.1+-pHlash | addgene partial sequence | sequence record 101797 | BGH-rev 5'-TAGAAGGCACAGTCGAGG-3'
ACGGGCCCTCTAGACTCGAGCGGCCGCCACTGTGCTGGATATCTGCAGAATTCTTACTCGATGTTGTGGC
GGATCTTGAAGTTGGCCTTGATGCCGTTCTTCTGCTTGTCGGCGGTGATATAGACGTTGTGGCTGTTGTA
GTTGTACTCCAGCTTGTGCCCCAGGATGTTGCCGTCCTCCTTGAAGTCGATGCCCTTCAGCTCGATGCGG
TTCACCAGGGTGTCGCCCTCGAACTTCACCTCGGCGCGGGTCTTGTAGTTGCCGTCGTCCTTGAAGAAGA
TGGTGCGCTCCTGGACGTAGCCTTCGGGCATGGCGGACTTGAAGAAGTCGTGCTGCTTCATGTGGTCGGG
GTAGCGGGCGAAGCACTGCAGGCCGTAGCCCAGGGTGGTCACGAGGGTGGGCCAGGGCACGGGCAGCTTG
CCGGTGGTGCAGATCAGCTTCAGGGTCAGCTTGCCGTAGGTGGCATCGCCCTCGCCCTCGCCGGACACGC
TGAACTTGTGGCCGTTTACGTCGCCGTCCAGCTCGACCAGGATGGGCACCACCCCGGTGAACAGCTCCTC
GCCCTTGCTCACCATGCCACCGCTGCCACCCTTGTACAGCTCGTCCATGCCGAGAGTGATCCCGGCGGCG
GTCACGAACTCCAGCAGGACCATGTGATCGCGCTTCTCGTTGGGGTCTTTGCTCAGGGCGGACTGGTAGC
TCAGGTAGTGGTTGTCGGGCAGCAGCACGGGGCCGTCGCCGATGGGGGTGTTCTGCTGGTAGTGGTCGGC
GAGCTGCACGCCGCCGTCCATGAGCTCGGCCTGCTCGTTCTTCAGCACGCGCTCCACGAAGCTCTTGATG
TACTTACCCATTTCATCTGGAGCGTCCTCCTGGAGGAAGTGGAGGCCCTTCACCTTCACGAACTCGGTGT
TAGGGAACTTCTTAGCTCCCTCGACAATAGCGTTGGAAAAGAACCCAGGGTCGGACTCGATGAACAGCTT
AGGCAGATCGTCGCTGGCCCGAAGGTAGGCGTTGTAGTTGCGGACAATCTGGACGACGTCGGGCTTGCCT
CCCTTAACGAGAGGGATCTCGCGAGGCCAGGAGAGGGTAGGCCGTCTAACCTCGCCCTTCTCCTTGAATG
GCTCCAGGTAGGCAGCGA
